>Addgene plasmid #211046 | pBiT3.1-C_WDR55:1-383 | addgene full sequence | sequence record 423380 | Addgene NGS Result
AAGACGCGTTAATTAAGACGTCGGCAGTGAAAAAAATGCTTTATTTGTGAAATTTGTGATGCTATTGCTT
TATTTGTAACCATTATAAGCTGCAATAAACAAGTTAACAACAACAATTGCATTCATTTTATGTTTCAGGT
TCAGGGGGAGGTGTGGGAGGTTTTTTAAAGCAAGTAAAACCTCTACAAATGTGGTATGGCTGATTATGAT
CCGCGGCCGCAATACGTCGACGTTATCAGCTGACTTCGTACGAGAGCCTAGGATTATGGCGCGCCACTAG
TTATTAATAGTAATCAATTACGGGGTCATTAGTTCATAGCCCATATATGGAGTTCCGCGTTACATAACTT
ACGGTAAATGGCCCGCCTGGCTGACCGCCCAACGACCCCCGCCCATTGACGTCAATAATGACGTATGTTC
CCATAGTAACGCCAATAGGGACTTTCCATTGACGTCAATGGGTGGAGTATTTACGGTAAACTGCCCACTT
GGCAGTACATCAAGTGTATCATATGCCAAGTCCGCCCCCTATTGACGTCAATGACGGTAAATGGCCCGCC
TGGCATTATGCCCAGTACATGACCTTACGGGACTTTCCTACTTGGCAGTACATCTACGTATTAGTCATCG
CTATTACCATGGTGATGCGGTTTTGGCAGTACACCAATGGGCGTGGATAGCGGTTTGACTCACGGGGATT
TCCAAGTCTCCACCCCATTGACGTCAATGGGAGTTTGTTTTGGCACCAAAATCAACGGGACTTTCCAAAA
TGTCGTAATAACCCCGCCCCGTTGACGCAAATGGGCGGTAGGCGTGTACGGTGGGAGGTCTATATAAGCA
GAGCTGGTTTAGTGAACCGTCAGATCACTAGAATCTTTATTGCGGTAGTTTATCACAGTTAAATTGCTAA
CGCAGTCAGTGCTTCTGACACAACAGTCTCGAACTTAAGCTGCAGAAGTTGGTCGTGAGGCACTGGGCAG
GTAAGTATCAAGGTTACAAGACAGGTTTAAGGAGACCAATAGAAACTGGGCTTGTCGAGACAGAGAAGAC
TCTTGCGTTTCTGATAGGCACCTATTGGTCTTACTGACATCCACTTTGCCTTTCTCTCCACAGGTGTCCA
CTCCCAGTTCAATTACAGCTCTTAAGGCTAGAGTATTAATACGACTCACTATAGGGGCGATCGCAACAAG
CTTCGGGAAGATCTGGAGCTAGCGGCGGGGGATCCGGTGGGAATTCGACACCATGGACCGCACTTGTGAG
GAGAGGCCCGCTGAGGATGGGAGCGACGAGGAGGACCCAGACTCCATGGAAGCCCCAACCCGGATCCGGG
ACACTCCGGAAGACATCGTGCTGGAAGCTCCGGCTAGTGGGCTGGCGTTCCATCCGGCCCGTGACCTACT
GGCTGCAGGGGACGTGGACGGGGACGTGTTCGTCTTTTCCTACTCTTGCCAAGAGGGAGAAACCAAGGAG
CTCTGGTCATCAGGTCACCATCTCAAGGCCTGCCGAGCTGTGGCCTTCTCTGAAGATGGGCAGAAGCTCA
TTACTGTCTCCAAGGACAAAGCCATCCATGTTCTAGATGTGGAGCAGGGCCAACTGGAAAGACGTGTTTC
CAAGGCTCATGGTGCCCCCATCAACAGTCTTCTGCTGGTGGATGAGAATGTTCTGGCCACTGGGGATGAC
ACAGGTGGTATCCGTCTCTGGGACCAGCGGAAGGAGGGCCCCTTAATGGATATGAGGCAACATGAAGAGT
ACATCGCAGACATGGCTCTGGATCCAGCCAAAAAGCTGCTGCTGACAGCCAGCGGGGATGGCTGCCTTGG
CATCTTCAACATTAAGAGGCGTCGGTTTGAGCTGCTCTCAGAACCTCAGTCTGGGGACCTGACCTCTGTC
ACTCTCATGAAATGGGGGAAGAAGGTAGCCTGTGGCTCCAGTGAAGGTACCATCTACCTCTTCAATTGGA
ATGGCTTTGGGGCCACAAGTGACCGCTTTGCCCTGAGAGCTGAATCTATCGACTGCATGGTTCCAGTCAC
CGAGAGTCTGCTGTGTACTGGCTCCACTGATGGAGTCATCAGGGCTGTGAACATCCTACCGAACCGAGTG
GTGGGCAGTGTGGGCCAGCACACTGGGGAGCCTGTGGAGGAGCTGGCCCTCTCCCACTGTGGCCGCTTCC
TGGCCAGTAGTGGCCATGACCAGCGCCTCAAGTTTTGGGACATGGCCCAGCTGCGAGCTGTGGTGGTGGA
TGACTACCGTCGGCGCAAAAAAAAGGGAGGACCACTGCGGGCTCTGAGCAGCAAGACTTGGAGCACCGAT
GACTTCTTCGCAGGACTGAGGGAAGAGGGAGAAGACTCCATGGCTCAGGAAGAAAAGGAGGAGACTGGGG
ATGACAGTGACGGCTCGAGCGGTGGGAGCTCCGGTGTGAGCGGCTGGCGGCTGTTCAAGAAGATTAGCTA
AGTTTAAACGGCCGCGACTCTAGACTGCAGGCATGCAAGCTGATTTGGCTGCTGCCACCGCTGAGCAAGG
CCGCTTCGAGCAGACATGATAAGATACATTGATGAGTTTGGACAAACCACAACTAGAATGCAGTGAAAAA
AATGCTTTATTTGTGAAATTTGTGATGCTATTGCTTTATTTGTAACCATTATAAGCTGCAATAAACAAGT
TAACAACAACAATTGCATTCATTTTATGTTTCAGGTTCAGGGGGAGATGTGGGAGGTTTTTTTAAGCAAG
TAAAACCTCTACAAATGTGGTAAAATCTTAATTAAGACTTCTAATATAACTTCGTATAGCATACATTATA
CGAAGTTATGGTTCCACTGTTGACAATTAATCATCGGCATAGTATATCGGCATAGTATAATACGACAAGG
TGAGGAACTAAACCCAGGAGGCAGATCATGATTGAACAAGATGGATTGCACGCAGGTTCTCCGGCCGCTT
GGGTGGAGAGGCTATTCGGCTATGACTGGGCACAACAGACAATCGGCTGCTCTGATGCCGCCGTGTTCCG
GCTGTCAGCGCAGGGGCGCCCGGTTCTTTTTGTCAAGACCGACCTGTCCGGTGCCCTGAATGAACTGCAG
GACGAGGCAGCGCGGCTATCGTGGCTGGCCACGACGGGCGTTCCTTGCGCAGCTGTGCTCGACGTTGTCA
CTGAAGCGGGAAGGGACTGGCTGCTATTGGGCGAAGTGCCGGGGCAGGATCTCCTGTCATCTCACCTTGC
TCCTGCCGAGAAAGTATCCATCATGGCTGATGCAATGCGGCGGCTGCATACGCTTGATCCGGCTACCTGC
CCATTCGACCACCAAGCGAAACATCGCATCGAGCGAGCACGTACTCGGATGGAAGCCGGTCTTGTCGATC
AGGATGATCTGGACGAAGAGCATCAGGGGCTCGCGCCAGCCGAACTGTTCGCCAGGCTCAAGGCGCGCAT
GCCCGACGGCGAGGATCTCGTCGTGACCCATGGCGATGCCTGCTTGCCGAATATCATGGTGGAAAATGGC
CGCTTTTCTGGATTCATCGACTGTGGCCGGCTGGGTGTGGCGGACCGCTATCAGGACATAGCGTTGGCTA
CCCGTGATATTGCTGAAGAGCTTGGCGGCGAATGGGCTGACCGCTTCCTCGTGCTTTACGGTATCGCCGC
TCCCGATTCGCAGCGCATCGCCTTCTATCGCCTTCTTGACGAGTTCTTCTGATTCGAAATGACCGACCAA
GCGACGCCCAACCGGTATCAGCTCACTCAAAGGCGGTAATACGGTTATCCACAGAATCAGGGGATAACGC
AGGAAAGAACATGTGAGCAAAAGGCCAGCAAAAGGCCAGGAACCGTAAAAAGGCCGCGTTGCTGGCGTTT
TTCCATAGGCTCCGCCCCCCTGACGAGCATCACAAAAATCGACGCTCAAGTCAGAGGTGGCGAAACCCGA
CAGGACTATAAAGATACCAGGCGTTTCCCCCTGGAAGCTCCCTCGTGCGCTCTCCTGTTCCGACCCTGCC
GCTTACCGGATACCTGTCCGCCTTTCTCCCTTCGGGAAGCGTGGCGCTTTCTCATAGCTCACGCTGTAGG
TATCTCAGTTCGGTGTAGGTCGTTCGCTCCAAGCTGGGCTGTGTGCACGAACCCCCCGTTCAGCCCGACC
GCTGCGCCTTATCCGGTAACTATCGTCTTGAGTCCAACCCGGTAAGACACGACTTATCGCCACTGGCAGC
AGCCACTGGTAACAGGATTAGCAGAGCGAGGTATGTAGGCGGTGCTACAGAGTTCTTGAAGTGGTGGCCT
AACTACGGCTACACTAGAAGGACAGTATTTGGTATCTGCGCTCTGCTGAAGCCAGTTACCTTCGGAAAAA
GAGTTGGTAGCTCTTGATCCGGCAAACAAACCACCGCTGGTAGCGGTGGTTTTTTTGTTTGCAAGCAGCA
GATTACGCGCAGAAAAAAAGGATTTCAAGAAGATCCTTTGATCTTTTCTACGGGGTCTGACGCTCAGTGG
AACGAAAACTCACGTTAAGGGATTTTGGTCATGAGATTATCAAAAAGGATCTTCACCTAGATCCTTTTAT
AGTCCGGAATCGTCACACAAAAAACCAACACACAGATGTAATGAAAATAAAGATATTTTATTGCGGCCAT
CGTGATGGCTAGAGTTTAGCCCTCCCACACATAACCAGAGGGCAGCAATTCACGAATCCCAACTGCCGTC
GGCTGTCCATCACTGTCCTTCACTATGGCTTTGATCCCAGGATGCAGATCGAGAAGCACCTGTCGGCACC
GTCCGCAGGGGCTCAAGATGCCCCTGTTCTCATTTCCGATCGCGACGATACAAGTCAGGTTGCCAGCTGC
CGCAGCAGCAGCAGTGCCCAGCACCACGAGTTCTGCACAAGGTCCCCCAGTAAAATGATATACATTGACA
CCAGTGAAGATGCGGCCGTCGCTAGAGAGAGCTGCGCTGGCGACGCTGTAGTCTTCAGAGATGGGGATGC
TGTTGATTGTAGCCGTTGCTCTTTCAATGAGGGTGGATTCTTCTTGAGACAAAGGCTTGGCCATGGTGGC
GCTAGTGTCAGAAGAATCGAGCTTTTTGCAAAAGCCTAGGCCTCCAAAAAAGCCTCCTCACTACTTCTGG
AATAGCTCAGAGGCCGAGGCGGCCTCGGCCTCTGCATAAATAAAAAAAATTAGTCAGCCATGGGGCGGAG
AATGGGCGGAACTGGGCGGAGTTAGGGGCGGGATGGGCGGAGTTAGGGGCGGGACTATGGTTGCTGACTA
ATTGAGATGCATGCTTTGCATACTTCTGCCTGCTGGGGAGCCTGGGGACTTTCCACACCTGGTTGCTGAC
TAATTGAGATGCATGCTTTGCATACTTCTGCCTGCTGGGGAGCCTGGGGACTTTCCACACCCTAACTGAC
ACACATTCCACAGCTGGTTCTTTCCGCCTCAGAAGGTACCTAACCAAGTTCCTCTTTCAGAGGTTATTTC
AGGCCATGGTGCTGCGC
Features (pLannotate 1.2.2; 17 found; start..end, strand, type, name):
     24..105     -  polyA_signal   SV40 poly(A) signal: SV40 polyadenylation signal
    128..211     -  CDS            large T antigen (fragment): large T antigen from SV40 (simian virus 40)
    276..641     +  enhancer       CMV enhancer: human cytomegalovirus immediate early enhancer
    643..842     +  promoter       CMV promoter: human cytomegalovirus (CMV) immediate early promoter
    981..1113    +  intron         chimeric intron: chimera between introns from human β-globin and immunoglobulin heavy chain genes
   1157..1175    +  promoter       T7 promoter: promoter for bacteriophage T7 RNA polymerase
   1243..2385    +  CDS            WDR55: WDR55_HUMAN - Experimental evidence at protein level: Swiss-Prot protein existence level 1. Nucleolar protein that acts as a modulator of rRNA synthesis. Plays a central role during organogenesis (By similarity). From Homo sapiens (Human).
   2487..2514    +  CDS            SET1 (fragment): solubility-enhancement tag derived from T7 phage gene 10B
   2540..2661    -  polyA_signal   SV40 poly(A) signal: SV40 polyadenylation signal
   2684..2752    -  CDS            large T antigen (fragment): large T antigen from SV40 (simian virus 40)
   2776..2809    +  protein_bind   loxP: Cre-mediated recombination occurs in the 8-bp core sequence (GCATACAT). Cre recombinase
   2819..2866    +  promoter       EM7 promoter: synthetic bacterial promoter&nbsp
   2898..3689    +  CDS            neo: KKA2_KLEPN - Also known as kan, nptII. Experimental evidence at protein level: Swiss-Prot protein existence level 1. Resistance to kanamycin, neomycin, paromomycin, ribostamycin, butirosin and gentamicin B. From Klebsiella pneumoniae.
   3850..4438    -  rep_origin     ori: high-copy-number ColE1/pMB1/pBR322/pUC origin of replication
   4564..4612    -  polyA_signal   poly(A) signal: synthetic polyadenylation signal
   4636..5034    -  CDS            BSD: blasticidin S deaminase; Aspergillus terreus BSD; confers resistance to blasticidin
   5065..5422    -  promoter       SV40 promoter: SV40 enhancer and early promoter
