[The description below was written by a language model from this plasmid's Addgene catalogue record and pLannotate feature annotations shown in this document.]
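Description:
pBiT3.1-C_WDR55:1-383 is a mammalian expression plasmid built on Promega's pBiT3.1-C backbone that produces full-length human WDR55 (residues M1–D383) fused at its C terminus to the small HiBiT peptide through a short glycine/serine linker. The 1,149 bp insert, derived from a Mammalian Gene Collection clone and introduced by ligation-independent cloning between retained EcoRI and XhoI sites, carries the natural C151R variant. Transcription is driven by the CMV immediate-early enhancer and promoter, followed by a chimeric β-globin/immunoglobulin intron that promotes efficient mRNA processing, and is terminated by an SV40 polyadenylation signal. A T7 promoter just upstream of the coding sequence serves as a sequencing primer site and could support in vitro transcription.

The plasmid replicates in E. coli at high copy from a ColE1/pUC-type origin and is selected with kanamycin through a neo (nptII) gene placed behind the bacterial EM7 promoter, with a loxP site annotated just upstream. The catalogue lists neomycin/G418 as the mammalian selectable marker. However, the feature table shows only the bacterial EM7 promoter in front of neo, while a separate SV40 promoter–blasticidin S deaminase–synthetic poly(A) cassette is annotated, so the record is not consistent on which drug selects in mammalian cells. A short "SET1" hit after the insert is probably an annotation artefact.

HiBiT complements the LgBiT polypeptide to reconstitute NanoLuc luciferase, so the tagged protein can be quantified by luminescence. The associated study evaluated the ligandability of WD40 repeat proteins, which fits use in cellular assays of WDR55 abundance, stability or ligand engagement, although the record does not name a specific assay.
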