Addgene plasmid #211046: pBiT3.1-C_WDR55:1-383
Purpose: Mammalian expression of full-length human WDR55. C-terminal HiBiT tag.
Depositing lab: Cheryl Arrowsmith. Depositing organization: University of Toronto. Publication: A Target Class Ligandability Evaluation of WD40 Repeat-Containing Proteins. Ackloo S, Li F, Szewczyk M, Seitova A, Loppnau P, Zeng H, Xu J, Ahmad S, Arnautova YA, Baghaie AJ, Beldar S, Bolotokova A, Centrella PA, Chau I, Clark MA, Cuozzo JW, Dehghani-Tafti S, Disch JS, Dong A, Dumas A, Feng JA, Ghiabi P, Gibson E, Gilmer J, Goldman B, Green SR, Guie MA, Guilinger JP, Harms N, Herasymenko O, Houliston S, Hutchinson A, Kearnes S, Keefe AD, Kimani SW, Kramer T, Kutera M, Kwak HA, Lento C, Li Y, Liu J, Loup J, Machado RAC, Mulhern CJ, Perveen S, Righetto GL, Riley P, Shrestha S, Sigel EA, Silva M, Sintchak MD, Slakman BL, Taylor RD, Thompson J, Torng W, Underkoffler C, von Rechenberg M, Walsh RT, Watson I, Wilson DJ, Wolf E, Yadav M, Yazdi AK, Zhang J, Zhang Y, Santhakumar V, Edwards AM, Barsyte-Lovejoy D, Schapira M, Brown PJ, Halabelian L, Arrowsmith CH. J Med Chem. 2025 Jan 23;68(2):1092-1112. doi: 10.1021/acs.jmedchem.4c02010. Epub 2024 Nov 4. PubMed 39495097.
Backbone
  Vector backbone: pBiT3.1-C
  Backbone manufacturer: Promega
  Vector type: Mammalian Expression
  Selectable markers: Neomycin (select with G418)
Growth in bacteria
  Bacterial resistance: Kanamycin, 50 μg/mL
  Growth temperature: 37°C
  Growth strain: DH5alpha
  Copy number: High Copy
Gene/Insert
  Gene/Insert name: WDR55:M1-D383
  Species: H. sapiens (human)
  Insert size (bp): 1149
  Mutation: C151R natural variant (VAR_037057)
  Entrez Gene: WDR55 (a.k.a. FLJ20195, FLJ21702)
  Promoter: CMV
  Tag / fusion protein: GSSGGSSGVSGWRLFKKIS (C terminal on insert)
  Cloning method: Ligation Independent Cloning
  Sequencing primers: 5′ T7; 3′ TTGCTCAGCGGTGGCAGCAG
Resource information
  A portion of this plasmid was derived from a plasmid made by: Mammalian Gene Collection (BC068485)
Terms and licenses: Academic/Nonprofit Terms; Industry Terms: Not Available to Industry
Depositor comments: 5' Cloning Site: EcoR1 (not destroyed), 3' Cloning Site: Xho1 (not destroyed).
How to cite: pBiT3.1-C_WDR55:1-383 was a gift from Cheryl Arrowsmith (Addgene plasmid # 211046 ; http://n2t.net/addgene:211046 ; RRID:Addgene_211046)
