>Addgene plasmid #211046 | pBiT3.1-C_WDR55:1-383 | depositor partial sequence | sequence record 411572 | Insert sequence
ATGGACCGCACTTGTGAGGAGAGGCCCGCTGAGGATGGGAGCGACGAGGAGGACCCAGACTCCATGGAAG
CCCCAACCCGGATCCGGGACACTCCGGAAGACATCGTGCTGGAAGCTCCGGCTAGTGGGCTGGCGTTCCA
TCCGGCCCGTGACCTACTGGCTGCAGGGGACGTGGACGGGGACGTGTTCGTCTTTTCCTACTCTTGCCAA
GAGGGAGAAACCAAGGAGCTCTGGTCATCAGGTCACCATCTCAAGGCCTGCCGAGCTGTGGCCTTCTCTG
AAGATGGGCAGAAGCTCATTACTGTCTCCAAGGACAAAGCCATCCATGTTCTAGATGTGGAGCAGGGCCA
ACTGGAAAGACGTGTTTCCAAGGCTCATGGTGCCCCCATCAACAGTCTTCTGCTGGTGGATGAGAATGTT
CTGGCCACTGGGGATGACACAGGTGGTATCCGTCTCTGGGACCAGCGGAAGGAGGGCCCCTTAATGGATA
TGAGGCAACATGAAGAGTACATCGCAGACATGGCTCTGGATCCAGCCAAAAAGCTGCTGCTGACAGCCAG
CGGGGATGGCTGCCTTGGCATCTTCAACATTAAGAGGCGTCGGTTTGAGCTGCTCTCAGAACCTCAGTCT
GGGGACCTGACCTCTGTCACTCTCATGAAATGGGGGAAGAAGGTAGCCTGTGGCTCCAGTGAAGGTACCA
TCTACCTCTTCAATTGGAATGGCTTTGGGGCCACAAGTGACCGCTTTGCCCTGAGAGCTGAATCTATCGA
CTGCATGGTTCCAGTCACCGAGAGTCTGCTGTGTACTGGCTCCACTGATGGAGTCATCAGGGCTGTGAAC
ATCCTACCGAACCGAGTGGTGGGCAGTGTGGGCCAGCACACTGGGGAGCCTGTGGAGGAGCTGGCCCTCT
CCCACTGTGGCCGCTTCCTGGCCAGTAGTGGCCATGACCAGCGCCTCAAGTTTTGGGACATGGCCCAGCT
GCGAGCTGTGGTGGTGGATGACTACCGTCGGCGCAAAAAAAAGGGAGGACCACTGCGGGCTCTGAGCAGC
AAGACTTGGAGCACCGATGACTTCTTCGCAGGACTGAGGGAAGAGGGAGAAGACTCCATGGCTCAGGAAG
AAAAGGAGGAGACTGGGGATGACAGTGAC
